Addgene plasmid #105941: pCS2+ centrin-mKate2
Purpose: in vitro transcription, zf centrin N-terminally tagged with mkate2
Depositing lab: Caren Norden. Depositing organization: Max Planck Institute of Molecular Cell Biology and Genetics. Publication: Interkinetic nuclear migration is centrosome independent and ensures apical cell division to maintain tissue integrity. Strzyz PJ, Lee HO, Sidhaye J, Weber IP, Leung LC, Norden C. Dev Cell. 2015 Jan 26;32(2):203-19. doi: 10.1016/j.devcel.2014.12.001. Epub 2015 Jan 15. PubMed 25600237.
Backbone
  Vector backbone: pCS2+
  Vector type: Bacterial Expression
Growth in bacteria
  Bacterial resistance: Ampicillin, 100 μg/mL
  Growth temperature: 37°C
  Growth strain: DH5alpha
  Copy number: High Copy
Gene/Insert
  Gene/Insert name: Centrin
  Species: D. rerio (zebrafish)
  Tag / fusion protein: mKate2 (N terminal on insert)
  Cloning method: Restriction Enzyme; 5′ cloning site unknown (unknown if destroyed); 3′ cloning site unknown (unknown if destroyed)
Terms and licenses: Academic/Nonprofit Terms; Industry Terms: Not Available to Industry
How to cite: pCS2+ centrin-mKate2 was a gift from Caren Norden (Addgene plasmid # 105941 ; http://n2t.net/addgene:105941 ; RRID:Addgene_105941)
