[The description below was written by a language model from this plasmid's Addgene catalogue record and pLannotate feature annotations shown in this document.]
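Description:
pCS2+ centrin-mKate2 is a pCS2+-based plasmid of about 5.3 kb carrying zebrafish (D. rerio) centrin fused to the monomeric red fluorescent protein mKate2, deposited mainly as a template for in vitro transcription. It is propagated in E. coli as a high-copy plasmid through a ColE1/pUC-type origin and selected with ampicillin via the β-lactamase gene. An f1 phage origin and remnants of a lac promoter/operator and lacZα region are also present as backbone carry-over. The repository lists the vector type as bacterial expression, but the annotated elements fit a construct meant for mRNA synthesis and vertebrate expression rather than protein production in bacteria.

The payload follows the usual pCS2+ layout. A simian CMV IE94 enhancer/promoter sits upstream of an SP6 promoter, followed by the mKate2 coding sequence, then the centrin coding sequence after a short gap, and then an SV40 polyadenylation signal. Despite the order of the plasmid name, mKate2 is at the N-terminus of centrin, in agreement with the catalogue entry. The automated annotation labels the centrin segment by homology to a green algal caltractin/centrin, which reflects conservation of this calcium-binding centrosomal protein and not the source species of the insert. SP6 polymerase can generate sense mRNA carrying the downstream polyadenylation signal, while the CMV promoter allows direct expression from plasmid DNA in vertebrate cells. A T7 promoter fragment and a T3 promoter lie downstream in the opposite orientation. The cloning sites are not recorded. The depositor and sequencing-derived records differ by only a few nucleotides and give the same feature map. The fusion serves as a red centrosome marker, and the associated study concerns interkinetic nuclear migration and apical cell division.
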