Features (pLannotate 1.2.2; 16 found; start..end, strand, type, name):
     35..53      +  promoter       SP6 promoter: promoter for bacteriophage SP6 RNA polymerase
    106..801     +  CDS            mKate2: mKate2 is a basic (constitutively fluorescent) red fluorescent protein published in 2009, derived from Entacmaea quadricolor. It is reported to be a rapidly-maturing monomer with moderate acid sensitivity.
    820..1320    +  CDS            CATR_SCHDU: Experimental evidence at protein level: Swiss-Prot protein existence level 1. This calcium-binding protein is found in the basal body complexes (the functional homolog of the centrosome in animal cell). In mitotic cells it is specifically associated with the poles of the mitotic spindles at the sites of the duplicated basal body complexes. From Scherffelia dubia (Green alga) (Chlamydomonas dubia).
   1357..1374    -  promoter       T7 promoter (fragment): promoter for bacteriophage T7 RNA polymerase
   1379..1513    -  polyA_signal   SV40 poly(A) signal: SV40 polyadenylation signal
   1626..1644    -  promoter       T3 promoter: promoter for bacteriophage T3 RNA polymerase
   1689..1705    -  protein_bind   lac operator: The lac repressor binds to the lac operator to inhibit transcription in E. coli. This inhibition can be relieved by adding lactose or isopropyl-β-D-thiogalactopyranoside (IPTG). lac repressor encoded by lacI
   1713..1743    -  promoter       lac promoter: promoter for the E. coli lac operon
   1758..1779    -  protein_bind   CAP binding site: CAP binding activates transcription in the presence of cAMP. E. coli catabolite activator protein
   1792..1884    -  CDS            lacI (fragment): lac repressor; lacI; The lac repressor binds to the lac operator to inhibit transcription in E. coli. This inhibition can be relieved by adding lactose or isopropyl-β-D-thiogalactopyranoside (IPTG).
   2067..2655    -  rep_origin     ori: high-copy-number ColE1/pMB1/pBR322/pUC origin of replication
   2826..3686    -  CDS            AmpR: β-lactamase; bla; confers resistance to ampicillin, carbenicillin, and related antibiotics
   3687..3791    -  promoter       AmpR promoter: bla
   3844..4272    -  rep_origin     f1 ori (sequence partly withheld): f1 bacteriophage origin of replication; arrow indicates direction of (+) strand synthesis
   4277..4343    -  CDS            lacZα (fragment): LacZα fragment of β-galactosidase; lacZ fragment
   4346..5330    +  promoter       CMV IE94 promoter: enhancer/promoter region of simian cytomegalovirus major immediate early transcription unit IE94
>Addgene plasmid #105941 | pCS2+ centrin-mKate2 | depositor full sequence | sequence record 200660 | pCS2+ centrin-mKate2 sequence 5330 bps
CGCCATTCTGCCTGGGGACGTCGGAGCAAGCTTGATTTAGGTGACACTATAGAATACAAGCTACTTGTTC
TTTTTGCAGGATCCCATCGATTCGAATTCCCATGGATGGTGAGCGAGCTGATTAAGGAGAACATGCACAT
GAAGCTGTACATGGAGGGCACCGTGAACAACCACCACTTCAAGTGCACATCCGAGGGCGAAGGCAAGCCC
TACGAGGGCACCCAGACCATGAGAATCAAGGCGGTCGAGGGCGGCCCTCTCCCCTTCGCCTTCGACATCC
TGGCTACCAGCTTCATGTACGGCAGCAAAACCTTCATCAACCACACCCAGGGCATCCCCGACTTCTTTAA
GCAGTCCTTCCCCGAGGGCTTCACATGGGAGAGAGTCACCACATACGAAGACGGGGGCGTGCTGACCGCT
ACCCAGGACACCAGCCTCCAGGACGGCTGCCTCATCTACAACGTCAAGATCAGAGGGGTGAACTTCCCAT
CCAACGGCCCTGTGATGCAGAAGAAAACACTCGGCTGGGAGGCCTCCACCGAGACCCTGTACCCCGCTGA
CGGCGGCCTGGAAGGCAGAGCCGACATGGCCCTGAAGCTCGTGGGCGGGGGCCACCTGATCTGCAACTTG
AAGACCACATACAGATCCAAGAAACCCGCTAAGAACCTCAAGATGCCCGGCGTCTACTATGTGGACAGAA
GACTGGAAAGAATCAAGGAGGCCGACAAAGAGACCTACGTCGAGCAGCACGAGGTGGCTGTGGCCAGATA
CTGCGACCTCCCTAGCAAACTGGGGCACAGAGATATCATGGCGTCCGGCTTCAGGAAAAGCAGTGCTTCA
GCAAACCAGAGGAAGAAAGCAGGACCCAAACCAGAGCTGACAGAAGAGCAGAAGCAGGAGATCAAAGAGG
CGTTCGATCTGTTCGACACAGACGGCTCTGGAACCATCGATGTCAAGGAACTGAAGGTTGCGATGCGAGC
TCTGGGGTTTGAGCCGAAGAAAGAAGAGATAAAGAAGATGATCGCTGATATTGATAAAGAAGGATCGGGC
GTAATCGGCTTCAGCGATTTCCTTTCTATGATGACACAGAAAATGAGTGAGAAAGACTCAAAAGAAGAGA
TCCTGAAGGCTTTCCGGCTGTTTGACGATGACTGCACTGGGAAAATCTCCTTCAAGAACCTGAAGCGAGT
GGCTAAAGAGCTCGGAGAGAACCTGACGGATGAGGAGCTGCAGGAAATGATCGACGAGGCCGACAGAGAC
GGTGACGGGGAGATTAATGAGCAGGAGTTTCTGCGGATTATGAAGAAAACCAATCTGTACTGAAGATCTG
CTAGCAGGCCTCTCGAGCCTCTAGAACTATAGTGAGTCGTATTACGTAGATCCAGACATGATAAGATACA
TTGATGAGTTTGGACAAACCACAACTAGAATGCAGTGAAAAAAATGCTTTATTTGTGAAATTTGTGATGC
TATTGCTTTATTTGTAACCATTATAAGCTGCAATAAACAAGTTAACAACAACAATTGCATTCATTTTATG
TTTCAGGTTCAGGGGGAGGTGTGGGAGGTTTTTTAATTCGCGGCCGCGGCGCCAATGCATTGGGCCCGGT
ACCCAGCTTTTGTTCCCTTTAGTGAGGGTTAATTGCGCGCTTGGCGTAATCATGGTCATAGCTGTTTCCT
GTGTGAAATTGTTATCCGCTCACAATTCCACACAACATACGAGCCGGAAGCATAAAGTGTAAAGCCTGGG
GTGCCTAATGAGTGAGCTAACTCACATTAATTGCGTTGCGCTCACTGCCCGCTTTCCAGTCGGGAAACCT
GTCGTGCCAGCTGCATTAATGAATCGGCCAACGCGCGGGGAGAGGCGGTTTGCGTATTGGGCGCTCTTCC
GCTTCCTCGCTCACTGACTCGCTGCGCTCGGTCGTTCGGCTGCGGCGAGCGGTATCAGCTCACTCAAAGG
CGGTAATACGGTTATCCACAGAATCAGGGGATAACGCAGGAAAGAACATGTGAGCAAAAGGCCAGCAAAA
GGCCAGGAACCGTAAAAAGGCCGCGTTGCTGGCGTTTTTCCATAGGCTCCGCCCCCCTGACGAGCATCAC
AAAAATCGACGCTCAAGTCAGAGGTGGCGAAACCCGACAGGACTATAAAGATACCAGGCGTTTCCCCCTG
GAAGCTCCCTCGTGCGCTCTCCTGTTCCGACCCTGCCGCTTACCGGATACCTGTCCGCCTTTCTCCCTTC
GGGAAGCGTGGCGCTTTCTCATAGCTCACGCTGTAGGTATCTCAGTTCGGTGTAGGTCGTTCGCTCCAAG
CTGGGCTGTGTGCACGAACCCCCCGTTCAGCCCGACCGCTGCGCCTTATCCGGTAACTATCGTCTTGAGT
CCAACCCGGTAAGACACGACTTATCGCCACTGGCAGCAGCCACTGGTAACAGGATTAGCAGAGCGAGGTA
TGTAGGCGGTGCTACAGAGTTCTTGAAGTGGTGGCCTAACTACGGCTACACTAGAAGGACAGTATTTGGT
ATCTGCGCTCTGCTGAAGCCAGTTACCTTCGGAAAAAGAGTTGGTAGCTCTTGATCCGGCAAACAAACCA
CCGCTGGTAGCGGTGGTTTTTTTGTTTGCAAGCAGCAGATTACGCGCAGAAAAAAAGGATCTCAAGAAGA
TCCTTTGATCTTTTCTACGGGGTCTGACGCTCAGTGGAACGAAAACTCACGTTAAGGGATTTTGGTCATG
AGATTATCAAAAAGGATCTTCACCTAGATCCTTTTAAATTAAAAATGAAGTTTTAAATCAATCTAAAGTA
TATATGAGTAAACTTGGTCTGACAGTTACCAATGCTTAATCAGTGAGGCACCTATCTCAGCGATCTGTCT
ATTTCGTTCATCCATAGTTGCCTGACTCCCCGTCGTGTAGATAACTACGATACGGGAGGGCTTACCATCT
GGCCCCAGTGCTGCAATGATACCGCGAGACCCACGCTCACCGGCTCCAGATTTATCAGCAATAAACCAGC
CAGCCGGAAGGGCCGAGCGCAGAAGTGGTCCTGCAACTTTATCCGCCTCCATCCAGTCTATTAATTGTTG
CCGGGAAGCTAGAGTAAGTAGTTCGCCAGTTAATAGTTTGCGCAACGTTGTTGCCATTGCTACAGGCATC
GTGGTGTCACGCTCGTCGTTTGGTATGGCTTCATTCAGCTCCGGTTCCCAACGATCAAGGCGAGTTACAT
GATCCCCCATGTTGTGCAAAAAAGCGGTTAGCTCCTTCGGTCCTCCGATCGTTGTCAGAAGTAAGTTGGC
CGCAGTGTTATCACTCATGGTTATGGCAGCACTGCATAATTCTCTTACTGTCATGCCATCCGTAAGATGC
TTTTCTGTGACTGGTGAGTACTCAACCAAGTCATTCTGAGAATAGTGTATGCGGCGACCGAGTTGCTCTT
GCCCGGCGTCAATACGGGATAATACCGCGCCACATAGCAGAACTTTAAAAGTGCTCATCATTGGAAAACG
TTCTTCGGGGCGAAAACTCTCAAGGATCTTACCGCTGTTGAGATCCAGTTCGATGTAACCCACTCGTGCA
CCCAACTGATCTTCAGCATCTTTTACTTTCACCAGCGTTTCTGGGTGAGCAAAAACAGGAAGGCAAAATG
CCGCAAAAAAGGGAATAAGGGCGACACGGAAATGTTGAATACTCATACTCTTCCTTTTTCAATATTATTG
AAGCATTTATCAGGGTTATTGTCTCATGAGCGGATACATATTTGAATGTATTTAGAAAAATAAACAAATA
GGGGTTCCGCGCACATTTCCCCGAAAAGTGCCACCTAAATTGTAAGCGTTAATATTTTGTTAAAATTCGC
GTTAAATTTTTGTTAAATCAGCTCATTTTTTAACCAATAGGCCGAAATCGGCAAAATCCCTTATAAATCA
AAAGAATAGACCGAGATAGGGT
[37 nt withheld, positions 3943-3979]
AAAGAACGTGGACTCCAACGTCAAAGG
[49 nt withheld, positions 4007-4055]
T
[91 nt withheld, positions 4057-4147]
G
[124 nt withheld, positions 4149-4272]
CCCATTCGCCATTCAGGCTGCGCAACTGTTGGGAAGGGCGATCGGTGCGGGCCTCTTCGCTATTACGCCA
GTCGACCATAGCCAATTCAATATGGCGTATATGGACTCATGCCAATTCAATATGGTGGATCTGGACCTGT
GCCAATTCAATATGGCGTATATGGACTCGTGCCAATTCAATATGGTGGATCTGGACCCCAGCCAATTCAA
TATGGCGGACTTGGCACCATGCCAATTCAATATGGCGGACTTGGCACTGTGCCAACTGGGGAGGGGTCTA
CTTGGCACGGTGCCAAGTTTGAGGAGGGGTCTTGGCCCTGTGCCAAGTCCGCCATATTGAATTGGCATGG
TGCCAATAATGGCGGCCATATTGGCTATATGCCAGGATCAATATATAGGCAATATCCAATATGGCCCTAT
GCCAATATGGCTATTGGCCAGGTTCAATACTATGTATTGGCCCTATGCCATATAGTATTCCATATATGGG
TTTTCCTATTGACGTAGATAGCCCCTCCCAATGGGCGGTCCCATATACCATATATGGGGCTTCCTAATAC
CGCCCATAGCCACTCCCCCATTGACGTCAATGGTCTCTATATATGGTCTTTCCTATTGACGTCATATGGG
CGGTCCTATTGACGTATATGGCGCCTCCCCCATTGACGTCAATTACGGTAAATGGCCCGCCTGGCTCAAT
GCCCATTGACGTCAATAGGACCACCCACCATTGACGTCAATGGGATGGCTCATTGCCCATTCATATCCGT
TCTCACGCCCCCTATTGACGTCAATGACGGTAAATGGCCCACTTGGCAGTACATCAATATCTATTAATAG
TAACTTGGCAAGTACATTACTATTGGAAGGACGCCAGGGTACATTGGCAGTACTCCCATTGACGTCAATG
GCGGTAAATGGCCCGCGATGGCTGCCAAGTACATCCCCATTGACGTCAATGGGGAGGGGCAATGACGCAA
ATGGGCGTTCCATTGACGTAAATGGGCGGTAGGCGTGCCTAATGGGAGGTCTATATAAGCAATGCTCGTT
TAGGGAAC
