Features (pLannotate 1.2.2; 16 found; start..end, strand, type, name):
     35..53      +  promoter       SP6 promoter: promoter for bacteriophage SP6 RNA polymerase
    106..801     +  CDS            mKate2: mKate2 is a basic (constitutively fluorescent) red fluorescent protein published in 2009, derived from Entacmaea quadricolor. It is reported to be a rapidly-maturing monomer with moderate acid sensitivity.
    820..1320    +  CDS            CATR_SCHDU: Experimental evidence at protein level: Swiss-Prot protein existence level 1. This calcium-binding protein is found in the basal body complexes (the functional homolog of the centrosome in animal cell). In mitotic cells it is specifically associated with the poles of the mitotic spindles at the sites of the duplicated basal body complexes. From Scherffelia dubia (Green alga) (Chlamydomonas dubia).
   1357..1374    -  promoter       T7 promoter (fragment): promoter for bacteriophage T7 RNA polymerase
   1379..1513    -  polyA_signal   SV40 poly(A) signal: SV40 polyadenylation signal
   1626..1644    -  promoter       T3 promoter: promoter for bacteriophage T3 RNA polymerase
   1689..1705    -  protein_bind   lac operator: The lac repressor binds to the lac operator to inhibit transcription in E. coli. This inhibition can be relieved by adding lactose or isopropyl-β-D-thiogalactopyranoside (IPTG). lac repressor encoded by lacI
   1713..1743    -  promoter       lac promoter: promoter for the E. coli lac operon
   1758..1779    -  protein_bind   CAP binding site: CAP binding activates transcription in the presence of cAMP. E. coli catabolite activator protein
   1792..1884    -  CDS            lacI (fragment): lac repressor; lacI; The lac repressor binds to the lac operator to inhibit transcription in E. coli. This inhibition can be relieved by adding lactose or isopropyl-β-D-thiogalactopyranoside (IPTG).
   2067..2655    -  rep_origin     ori: high-copy-number ColE1/pMB1/pBR322/pUC origin of replication
   2826..3686    -  CDS            AmpR: β-lactamase; bla; confers resistance to ampicillin, carbenicillin, and related antibiotics
   3687..3791    -  promoter       AmpR promoter: bla
   3844..4272    -  rep_origin     f1 ori (sequence partly withheld): f1 bacteriophage origin of replication; arrow indicates direction of (+) strand synthesis
   4277..4343    -  CDS            lacZα (fragment): LacZα fragment of β-galactosidase; lacZ fragment
   4350..5327    +  promoter       CMV IE94 promoter: enhancer/promoter region of simian cytomegalovirus major immediate early transcription unit IE94
>Addgene plasmid #105941 | pCS2+ centrin-mKate2 | addgene full sequence | sequence record 203594 | Addgene NGS Result
CGCCATTCTGCCTGGGGACGTCGGAGCAAGCTTGATTTAGGTGACACTATAGAATACAAGCTACTTGTTC
TTTTTGCAGGATCCCATCGATTCGAATTCCCATGGATGGTGAGCGAGCTGATTAAGGAGAACATGCACAT
GAAGCTGTACATGGAGGGCACCGTGAACAACCACCACTTCAAGTGCACATCCGAGGGCGAAGGCAAGCCC
TACGAGGGCACCCAGACCATGAGAATCAAGGCGGTCGAGGGCGGCCCTCTCCCCTTCGCCTTCGACATCC
TGGCTACCAGCTTCATGTACGGCAGCAAAACCTTCATCAACCACACCCAGGGCATCCCCGACTTCTTTAA
GCAGTCCTTCCCCGAGGGCTTCACATGGGAGAGAGTCACCACATACGAAGACGGGGGCGTGCTGACCGCT
ACCCAGGACACCAGCCTCCAGGACGGCTGCCTCATCTACAACGTCAAGATCAGAGGGGTGAACTTCCCAT
CCAACGGCCCTGTGATGCAGAAGAAAACACTCGGCTGGGAGGCCTCCACCGAGACCCTGTACCCCGCTGA
CGGCGGCCTGGAAGGCAGAGCCGACATGGCCCTGAAGCTCGTGGGCGGGGGCCACCTGATCTGCAACTTG
AAGACCACATACAGATCCAAGAAACCCGCTAAGAACCTCAAGATGCCCGGCGTCTACTATGTGGACAGAA
GACTGGAAAGAATCAAGGAGGCCGACAAAGAGACCTACGTCGAGCAGCACGAGGTGGCTGTGGCCAGATA
CTGCGACCTCCCTAGCAAACTGGGGCACAGAGATATCATGGCGTCCGGCTTCAGGAAAAGCAGTGCTTCA
GCAAACCAGAGGAAGAAAGCAGGACCCAAACCAGAGCTGACAGAAGAGCAGAAGCAGGAGATTAAAGAGG
CGTTCGATCTGTTCGACACAGACGGCTCTGGAACCATCGATGTCAAGGAACTGAAGGTTGCGATGCGAGC
TCTGGGGTTTGAGCCGAAGAAAGAAGAGATAAAGAAGATGATCGCTGATATTGATAAAGAAGGATCGGGC
GTAATCGGCTTCAGCGATTTCCTTTCTATGATGACACAGAAAATGAGTGAGAAAGACTCAAAAGAAGAGA
TCCTGAAGGCTTTCCGGCTGTTTGACGATGACTGCACCGGGAAAATCTCCTTCAAGAACCTGAAGCGAGT
GGCTAAAGAGCTCGGAGAGAACCTGACGGATGAGGAGCTGCAGGAAATGATCGACGAGGCCGACAGAGAC
GGTGACGGGGAGATTAATGAGCAGGAGTTTCTGCGGATTATGAAGAAAACCAATCTGTACTGAAGATCTG
CTAGCAGGCCTCTCGAGCCTCTAGAACTATAGTGAGTCGTATTACGTAGATCCAGACATGATAAGATACA
TTGATGAGTTTGGACAAACCACAACTAGAATGCAGTGAAAAAAATGCTTTATTTGTGAAATTTGTGATGC
TATTGCTTTATTTGTAACCATTATAAGCTGCAATAAACAAGTTAACAACAACAATTGCATTCATTTTATG
TTTCAGGTTCAGGGGGAGGTGTGGGAGGTTTTTTAATTCGCGGCCGCGGCGCCAATGCATTGGGCCCGGT
ACCCAGCTTTTGTTCCCTTTAGTGAGGGTTAATTGCGCGCTTGGCGTAATCATGGTCATAGCTGTTTCCT
GTGTGAAATTGTTATCCGCTCACAATTCCACACAACATACGAGCCGGGAGCATAAAGTGTAAAGCCTGGG
GTGCCTAATGAGTGAGCTAACTCACATTAATTGCGTTGCGCTCACTGCCCGCTTTCCAGTCGGGAAACCT
GTCGTGCCAGCTGCATTAATGAATCGGCCAACGCGCGGGGAGAGGCGGTTTGCGTATTGGGCGCTCTTCC
GCTTCCTCGCTCACTGACTCGCTGCGCTCGGTCGTTCGGCTGCGGCGAGCGGTATCAGCTCACTCAAAGG
CGGTAATACGGTTATCCACAGAATCAGGGGATAACGCAGGAAAGAACATGTGAGCAAAAGGCCAGCAAAA
GGCCAGGAACCGTAAAAAGGCCGCGTTGCTGGCGTTTTTCCATAGGCTCCGCCCCCCTGACGAGCATCAC
AAAAATCGACGCTCAAGTCAGAGGTGGCGAAACCCGACAGGACTATAAAGATACCAGGCGTTTCCCCCTG
GAAGCTCCCTCGTGCGCTCTCCTGTTCCGACCCTGCCGCTTACCGGATACCTGTCCGCCTTTCTCCCTTC
GGGAAGCGTGGCGCTTTCTCATAGCTCACGCTGTAGGTATCTCAGTTCGGTGTAGGTCGTTCGCTCCAAG
CTGGGCTGTGTGCACGAACCCCCCGTTCAGCCCGACCGCTGCGCCTTATCCGGTAACTATCGTCTTGAGT
CCAACCCGGTAAGACACGACTTATCGCCACTGGCAGCAGCCACTGGTAACAGGATTAGCAGAGCGAGGTA
TGTAGGCGGTGCTACAGAGTTCTTGAAGTGGTGGCCTAACTACGGCTACACTAGAAGAACAGTATTTGGT
ATCTGCGCTCTGCTGAAGCCAGTTACCTTCGGAAAAAGAGTTGGTAGCTCTTGATCCGGCAAACAAACCA
CCGCTGGTAGCGGTGGTTTTTTTGTTTGCAAGCAGCAGATTACGCGCAGAAAAAAAGGATCTCAAGAAGA
TCCTTTGATCTTTTCTACGGGGTCTGACGCTCAGTGGAACGAAAACTCACGTTAAGGGATTTTGGTCATG
AGATTATCAAAAAGGATCTTCACCTAGATCCTTTTAAATTAAAAATGAAGTTTTAAATCAATCTAAAGTA
TATATGAGTAAACTTGGTCTGACAGTTACCAATGCTTAATCAGTGAGGCACCTATCTCAGCGATCTGTCT
ATTTCGTTCATCCATAGTTGCCTGACTCCCCGTCGTGTAGATAACTACGATACGGGAGGGCTTACCATCT
GGCCCCAGTGCTGCAATGATACCGCGAGACCCACGCTCACCGGCTCCAGATTTATCAGCAATAAACCAGC
CAGCCGGAAGGGCCGAGCGCAGAAGTGGTCCTGCAACTTTATCCGCCTCCATCCAGTCTATTAATTGTTG
CCGGGAAGCTAGAGTAAGTAGTTCGCCAGTTAATAGTTTGCGCAACGTTGTTGCCATTGCTACAGGCATC
GTGGTGTCACGCTCGTCGTTTGGTATGGCTTCATTCAGCTCCGGTTCCCAACGATCAAGGCGAGTTACAT
GATCCCCCATGTTGTGCAAAAAAGCGGTTAGCTCCTTCGGTCCTCCGATCGTTGTCAGAAGTAAGTTGGC
CGCAGTGTTATCACTCATGGTTATGGCAGCACTGCATAATTCTCTTACTGTCATGCCATCCGTAAGATGC
TTTTCTGTGACTGGTGAGTACTCAACCAAGTCATTCTGAGAATAGTGTATGCGGCGACCGAGTTGCTCTT
GCCCGGCGTCAATACGGGATAATACCGCGCCACATAGCAGAACTTTAAAAGTGCTCATCATTGGAAAACG
TTCTTCGGGGCGAAAACTCTCAAGGATCTTACCGCTGTTGAGATCCAGTTCGATGTAACCCACTCGTGCA
CCCAACTGATCTTCAGCATCTTTTACTTTCACCAGCGTTTCTGGGTGAGCAAAAACAGGAAGGCAAAATG
CCGCAAAAAAGGGAATAAGGGCGACACGGAAATGTTGAATACTCATACTCTTCCTTTTTCAATATTATTG
AAGCATTTATCAGGGTTATTGTCTCATGAGCGGATACATATTTGAATGTATTTAGAAAAATAAACAAATA
GGGGTTCCGCGCACATTTCCCCGAAAAGTGCCACCTAAATTGTAAGCGTTAATATTTTGTTAAAATTCGC
GTTAAATTTTTGTTAAATCAGCTCATTTTTTAACCAATAGGCCGAAATCGGCAAAATCCCTTATAAATCA
AAAGAATAGACCGAGATAGGGT
[37 nt withheld, positions 3943-3979]
AAAGAACGTGGACTCCAACGTCAAAGG
[49 nt withheld, positions 4007-4055]
T
[91 nt withheld, positions 4057-4147]
G
[124 nt withheld, positions 4149-4272]
CCCATTCGCCATTCAGGCTGCGCAACTGTTGGGAAGGGCGATCGGTGCGGGCCTCTTCGCTATTACGCCA
GTCGACCGCCAATTCAATATGGCGTATATGGACTCATGCCAATTCAATATGGTGGATCTGGACCTGTGCC
AATTCAATATGGCGTATATGGACTCGTGCCAATTCAATATGGTGGATCTGGACCCCAGCCAATTCAATAT
GGCGGACTTGGCACCATGCCAATTCAATATGGCGGACCTGGCACTGTGCCAACTGGGGAGGGGTCTACTT
GGCACGGTGCCAAGTTTGAGGAGGGGTCTTGGCCCTGTGCCAAGTCCGCCATATTGAATTGGCATGGTGC
CAATAATGGCGGCCATATTGGCTATATGCCAGGATCAATATATAGGCAATATCCAATATGGCCCTATGCC
AATATGGCTATTGGCCAGGTTCAATACTATGTATTGGCCCTATGCCATATAGTATTCCATATATGGGTTT
TCCTATTGACGTAGATAGCCCCTCCCAATGGGCGGTCCCATATACCATATATGGGGCTTCCTAATACCGC
CCATAGCCACTCCCCCATTGACGTCAATGGTCTCTATATATGGTCTTTCCTATTGACGTCATATGGGCGG
TCCTATTGACGTATATGGCGCCTCCCCCATTGACGTCAATTACGGTAAATGGCCCGCCTGGCTCAATGCC
CATTGACGTCAATAGGACCACCCACCATTGACGTCAATGGGATGGCTCATTGCCCATTCATATCCGTTCT
CACGCCCCCTATTGACGTCAATGACGGTAAATGGCCCACTTGGCAGTACATCAATATCTATTAATAGTAA
CTTGGCAAGTACATTACTATTGGAAGTACGCCAGGGTACATTGGCAGTACTCCCATTGACGTCAATGGCG
GTAAATGGCCCGCGATGGCTGCCAAGTACATCCCCATTGACGTCAATGGGGAGGGGCAATGACGCAAATG
GGCGTTCCATTGACGTAAATGGGCGGTAGGCGTGCCTAATGGGAGGTCTATATAAGCAATGCTCGTTTAG
GGAAC
